Addgene plasmid #135631: pAAV-S5E2-GFP-fGFP
Purpose: AAV vector to drive the expression of fGFP in PV cortical interneuronsunder the control of the E2 regulatory element
Depositing lab: Jordane Dimidschstein. Publication: Viral manipulation of functionally distinct interneurons in mice, non-human primates and humans. Vormstein-Schneider D, Lin JD, Pelkey KA, Chittajallu R, Guo B, Arias-Garcia MA, Allaway K, Sakopoulos S, Schneider G, Stevenson O, Vergara J, Sharma J, Zhang Q, Franken TP, Smith J, Ibrahim LA, M Astro KJ, Sabri E, Huang S, Favuzzi E, Burbridge T, Xu Q, Guo L, Vogel I, Sanchez V, Saldi GA, Gorissen BL, Yuan X, Zaghloul KA, Devinsky O, Sabatini BL, Batista-Brito R, Reynolds J, Feng G, Fu Z, McBain CJ, Fishell G, Dimidschstein J. Nat Neurosci. 2020 Dec;23(12):1629-1636. doi: 10.1038/s41593-020-0692-9. Epub 2020 Aug 17. PubMed 32807948.
Backbone
  Vector backbone: AAV-Dlx-GFP
  Vector type: AAV
Growth in bacteria
  Bacterial resistance: Ampicillin, 100 μg/mL
  Growth temperature: 37°C
  Growth strain: NEB Stable
  Copy number: High Copy
Gene/Insert
  Gene/Insert name: GFP-fGFP
  Species: M. musculus (mouse)
  Mutation: None
  Cloning method: Gibson Cloning
Terms and licenses: Academic/Nonprofit Terms; Industry Terms: Not Available to Industry
Depositor comments: Please visit https://www.biorxiv.org/content/10.1101/808170v1 for BioRxiv preprint
How to cite: pAAV-S5E2-GFP-fGFP was a gift from Jordane Dimidschstein (Addgene plasmid # 135631 ; http://n2t.net/addgene:135631 ; RRID:Addgene_135631) For viral preps, please replace (Addgene plasmid # 135631) in the above sentence with: (Addgene viral prep # 135631-AAV1), (Addgene viral prep # 135631-AAV9), or (Addgene viral prep # 135631-PHPeB)
