[The description below was written by a language model from this plasmid's Addgene catalogue record and pLannotate feature annotations shown in this document.]
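Description:
pAAV-S5E2-GFP-fGFP is an adeno-associated virus transfer plasmid built on the AAV-Dlx-GFP backbone and intended for packaging into recombinant AAV that labels parvalbumin-expressing (PV) cortical interneurons. In bacteria it is maintained by a high-copy ColE1/pUC-type origin and selected with ampicillin through the β-lactamase gene and its native promoter. An f1 phage origin is also present, along with small remnants of pBR322 bom and rop sequences. The expression cassette is bounded by AAV2 inverted terminal repeats, which supply the cis signals for genome replication and encapsidation. The downstream ITR is annotated as full length, whereas the upstream one appears only as two short fragments in the sequencing-derived annotation.

Expression is controlled by the E2 (S5E2) regulatory element, an enhancer described in the record as restricting expression to PV interneurons. The feature table does not annotate it or any minimal promoter, but an unannotated stretch between the upstream ITR and the chimeric β-globin/immunoglobulin intron is the likely location. Downstream of the intron are two EGFP coding sequences in the same orientation. The second is followed by a short H-Ras fragment, consistent with a C-terminal farnesylation signal that tethers this "fGFP" to membranes and so outlines neuronal processes, while the first EGFP would fill the cell body. The roughly 90-nucleotide segment joining the two EGFPs is not annotated, so the record does not say whether they are fused or separated by a cleavage-type linker. A WPRE and an SV40 polyadenylation signal enhance transcript stability and 3′ end processing. The catalogue lists the insert species as mouse, which may refer to the enhancer, as EGFP derives from Aequorea victoria. The construct is used for enhancer-driven morphological labelling of PV interneurons without transgenic lines.
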