Features (pLannotate 1.2.2; 18 found; start..end, strand, type, name):
     12..39      +  repeat_region  AAV2 ITR (fragment): inverted terminal repeat of adeno-associated virus serotype 2 inverted
     68..95      +  repeat_region  AAV2 ITR (fragment): inverted terminal repeat of adeno-associated virus serotype 2 inverted
    934..1066    +  intron         chimeric intron: chimera between introns from human β-globin and immunoglobulin heavy chain genes
   1086..1802    +  CDS            EGFP: EGFP is a basic (constitutively fluorescent) green fluorescent protein published in 1996, derived from Aequorea victoria. It is reported to be a rapidly-maturing weak dimer with moderate acid sensitivity.
   1890..2606    +  CDS            EGFP: EGFP is a basic (constitutively fluorescent) green fluorescent protein published in 1996, derived from Aequorea victoria. It is reported to be a rapidly-maturing weak dimer with moderate acid sensitivity.
   2622..2684    +  CDS            H-Ras (fragment): human small GTPase proto-oncoprotein
   2685..2709    +  misc_feature   MCS (fragment): pBluescript multiple cloning site
   2709..3297    +  misc_feature   WPRE: woodchuck hepatitis virus posttranscriptional regulatory element
   3360..3443    +  CDS            large T antigen (fragment): large T antigen from SV40 (simian virus 40)
   3466..3547    +  polyA_signal   SV40 poly(A) signal: SV40 polyadenylation signal
   3626..3766    +  repeat_region  AAV2 ITR: inverted terminal repeat of adeno-associated virus serotype 2 inverted
   3771..3822    -  misc_feature   bom (fragment): basis of mobility region from pBR322
   3841..4296    +  rep_origin     f1 ori (sequence partly withheld): f1 bacteriophage origin of replication; arrow indicates direction of (+) strand synthesis
   4297..4346    -  misc_feature   bom (fragment): basis of mobility region from pBR322
   4448..4483    -  CDS            rop (fragment): Rop protein, which maintains plasmids at low copy number; rop
   4578..4682    +  promoter       AmpR promoter: bla
   4683..5543    +  CDS            AmpR: β-lactamase; bla; confers resistance to ampicillin, carbenicillin, and related antibiotics
   5714..6302    +  rep_origin     ori: high-copy-number ColE1/pMB1/pBR322/pUC origin of replication
>Addgene plasmid #135631 | pAAV-S5E2-GFP-fGFP | addgene full sequence | sequence record 272186 | Addgene NGS Result
CCTGCAGGCAGCTGCGCGCTCGCTCGCTCACTGAGGCCGCCCGGGCGTCGGGCGACCTTTGGTCGCCCGG
CCTCAGTGAGCGAGCGAGCGCGCAGAGAGGGAGTGGCCAACTCCATCACTAGGGGTTCCTGCGGCCGCAC
GCGTTTAATTAAACTAGTGGTTTAATCTAACATGGCTGCTATAGCTTACTGACTAGAAGTTAAGTGCACA
CTTCCTAAAAGAAGGCTTTGACACAAGCCACTTCAGTTCCCTCCTCATTTTCTTGTCCCCATTCCTCTCT
CTGTAGAATTCTGAGATTTCAATTCAGTTTTATACAGAAACCACATTACTGTAAGCCCTACAAAGTTATG
GCAATATAGCTATATGGAGTCAAGTAATGTAGGTTATTTTTTTCCCAATGGTGCTGGTGAAGGTGGCAAT
TATGTAGCTATACTTAGCAGACTGAGGAAATTCTGCTAGAGTCAGCATTTGTCTCTTCATTGCTATGAAA
CAGTAATGGAAAAATAAACAAAAACAAAAGGCAAACACTATGCATAATTCCCTCAGATCATATTAACATG
TGATGTTGGAGTAAATTGTTATAACCCCATTTTGGAAATACTTACCTTAATTAACTATGATTTCCTTAAA
ATAATGCAGTATTTACAATCTATATGAAAGCACTATATGGGACACATGGTATGATGGAACAGTGCACCCA
AGAGACACCAAGAACATTCCTGTCTGTGGCAGTCTTTTCTCTATACAGAGGCATTTAGTCTCAATTGCTC
AGAGTTATTTTAAACTTCCTGCAGCCCGGGCTGGGCATAAAAGTCAGGGCAGAGCCATCTATTGCTTACA
TTTGCTTCTAGCCTGCAAGTCGAGGAGCGCAGCCTTCCAGAAGCAGAGCGCGGCGCCTTAAGCTGCAGAA
GTTGGTCGTGAGGCACTGGGCACGTAAGTATCAAGGTTACAAGACAGGTTTAAGGAGACCAATAGAAACT
GGGCTTGTCGAGACAGAGAAGACTCTTGCGTTTCTGATAGGCACCTATTGGTCTTACTGACATCCACTTT
GCCTTTCTCTCCACAGCGAGCTCGCTAGCGCCACCATGGTGAGCAAGGGCGAGGAGCTGTTCACCGGGGT
GGTGCCCATCCTGGTCGAGCTGGACGGCGACGTAAACGGCCACAAGTTCAGCGTGTCCGGCGAGGGCGAG
GGCGATGCCACCTACGGCAAGCTGACCCTGAAGTTCATCTGCACCACCGGCAAGCTGCCCGTGCCCTGGC
CCACCCTCGTGACCACCCTGACCTACGGCGTGCAGTGCTTCAGCCGCTACCCCGACCACATGAAGCAGCA
CGACTTCTTCAAGTCCGCCATGCCCGAAGGCTACGTCCAGGAGCGCACCATCTTCTTCAAGGACGACGGC
AACTACAAGACCCGCGCCGAGGTGAAGTTCGAGGGCGACACCCTGGTGAACCGCATCGAGCTGAAGGGCA
TCGACTTCAAGGAGGACGGCAACATCCTGGGGCACAAGCTGGAGTACAACTACAACAGCCACAACGTCTA
TATCATGGCCGACAAGCAGAAGAACGGCATCAAGGTGAACTTCAAGATCCGCCACAACATCGAGGACGGC
AGCGTGCAGCTCGCCGACCACTACCAGCAGAACACCCCCATCGGCGACGGCCCCGTGCTGCTGCCCGACA
ACCACTACCTGAGCACCCAGTCCGCCCTGAGCAAAGACCCCAACGAGAAGCGCGATCACATGGTCCTGCT
GGAGTTCGTGACCGCCGCCGGGATCACTCTCGGCATGGACGAGCTGTACAAGGGAAGCGGAGGAATTCTT
GGAAGCGGAGCCACTAACTTCTCCCTGTTGAAACAAGCAGGGGATGTCGAAGAGAATCCCGGGCCAGCCA
TGGTGAGCAAGGGCGAGGAGCTGTTCACCGGGGTGGTGCCCATCCTGGTCGAGCTGGACGGCGACGTAAA
CGGCCACAAGTTCAGCGTGTCCGGCGAGGGCGAGGGCGATGCCACCTACGGCAAGCTGACCCTGAAGTTC
ATCTGCACCACCGGCAAGCTGCCCGTGCCCTGGCCCACCCTCGTGACCACCCTGACCTACGGCGTGCAGT
GCTTCAGCCGCTACCCCGACCACATGAAGCAGCACGACTTCTTCAAGTCCGCCATGCCCGAAGGCTACGT
CCAGGAGCGCACCATCTTCTTCAAGGACGACGGCAACTACAAGACCCGCGCCGAGGTGAAGTTCGAGGGC
GACACCCTGGTGAACCGCATCGAGCTGAAGGGCATCGACTTCAAGGAGGACGGCAACATCCTGGGGCACA
AGCTGGAGTACAACTACAACAGCCACAACGTCTATATCATGGCCGACAAGCAGAAGAACGGCATCAAGGT
GAACTTCAAGATCCGCCACAACATCGAGGACGGCAGCGTGCAGCTCGCCGACCACTACCAGCAGAACACC
CCCATCGGCGACGGCCCCGTGCTGCTGCCCGACAACCACTACCTGAGCACCCAGTCCGCCCTGAGCAAAG
ACCCCAACGAGAAGCGCGATCACATGGTCCTGCTGGAGTTCGTGACCGCCGCCGGGATCACTCTCGGCAT
GGACGAGCTGTACAAGAGTGCACGCGTGAGTAAGCTGAACCCTCCTGATGAGAGTGGCCCCGGCTGCATG
AGCTGCAAGTGTGTGCTCTCCTGAGAATTCGATATCAAGCTTATCGATAATCAACCTCTGGATTACAAAA
TTTGTGAAAGATTGACTGGTATTCTTAACTATGTTGCTCCTTTTACGCTATGTGGATACGCTGCTTTAAT
GCCTTTGTATCATGCTATTGCTTCCCGTATGGCTTTCATTTTCTCCTCCTTGTATAAATCCTGGTTGCTG
TCTCTTTATGAGGAGTTGTGGCCCGTTGTCAGGCAACGTGGCGTGGTGTGCACTGTGTTTGCTGACGCAA
CCCCCACTGGTTGGGGCATTGCCACCACCTGTCAGCTCCTTTCCGGGACTTTCGCTTTCCCCCTCCCTAT
TGCCACGGCGGAACTCATCGCCGCCTGCCTTGCCCGCTGCTGGACAGGGGCTCGGCTGTTGGGCACTGAC
AATTCCGTGGTGTTGTCGGGGAAATCATCGTCCTTTCCTTGGCTGCTCGCCTATGTTGCCACCTGGATTC
TGCGCGGGACGTCCTTCTGCTACGTCCCTTCGGCCCTCAATCCAGCGGACCTTCCTTCCCGCGGCCTGCT
GCCGGCTCTGCGGCCTCTTCCGCGTCTTCGCCTTCGCCCTCAGACGAGTCGGATCTCCCTTTGGGCCGCC
TCCCCGCATCGATACCGAGCGCTGCTCGAGAGATCTGTGATAGCGGCCATCAAGCTGGCCGCGACTCTAG
ATCATAATCAGCCATACCACATTTGTAGAGGTTTTACTTGCTTTAAAAAACCTCCCACACCTCCCCCTGA
ACCTGAAACATAAAATGAATGCAATTGTTGTTGTTAACTTGTTTATTGCAGCTTATAATGGTTACAAATA
AAGCAATAGCATCACAAATTTCACAAATAAAGCATTTTTTTCACTGCATTCTAGTTGTGGTTTGTCCAAA
CTCATCAATGTATCAGCTTATCGATACCGCATGCACGTGCGGACCGAGCGGCCGCAGGAACCCCTAGTGA
TGGAGTTGGCCACTCCCTCTCTGCGCGCTCGCTCGCTCACTGAGGCCGGGCGACCAAAGGTCGCCCGACG
CCCGGGCTTTGCCCGGGCGGCCTCAGTGAGCGAGCGAGCGCGCAGCTGCCTGCAGGGGCGCCTGATGCGG
TATTTTCTCCTTACGCATCTGTGCGGTATTTCACACCGCATA
[95 nt withheld, positions 3823-3917]
T
[46 nt withheld, positions 3919-3964]
C
[141 nt withheld, positions 3966-4106]
CCTTTGACGTTGGAGTCCACGTTCTTT
[37 nt withheld, positions 4134-4170]
ACTCTATCTCGGGCTATTCTTTTGATTTATAAGGGATTTTGCCGATTTCGGTCTATTGGTTAAAAAATGA
GCTGATTTAACAAAAATTTAACGCGAATTTTAACAAAATATTAACGTTTACAATTTTATGGTGCACTCTC
AGTACAATCTGCTCTGATGCCGCATAGTTAAGCCAGCCCCGACACCCGCCAACACCCGCTGACGCGCCCT
GACGGGCTTGTCTGCTCCCGGCATCCGCTTACAGACAAGCTGTGACCGTCTCCGGGAGCTGCATGTGTCA
GAGGTTTTCACCGTCATCACCGAAACGCGCGAGACGAAAGGGCCTCGTGATACGCCTATTTTTATAGGTT
AATGTCATGATAATAATGGTTTCTTAGACGTCAGGTGGCACTTTTCGGGGAAATGTGCGCGGAACCCCTA
TTTGTTTATTTTTCTAAATACATTCAAATATGTATCCGCTCATGAGACAATAACCCTGATAAATGCTTCA
ATAATATTGAAAAAGGAAGAGTATGAGTATTCAACATTTCCGTGTCGCCCTTATTCCCTTTTTTGCGGCA
TTTTGCCTTCCTGTTTTTGCTCACCCAGAAACGCTGGTGAAAGTAAAAGATGCTGAAGATCAGTTGGGTG
CACGAGTGGGTTACATCGAACTGGATCTCAACAGCGGTAAGATCCTTGAGAGTTTTCGCCCCGAAGAACG
TTTTCCAATGATGAGCACTTTTAAAGTTCTGCTATGTGGCGCGGTATTATCCCGTATTGACGCCGGGCAA
GAGCAACTCGGTCGCCGCATACACTATTCTCAGAATGACTTGGTTGAGTACTCACCAGTCACAGAAAAGC
ATCTTACGGATGGCATGACAGTAAGAGAATTATGCAGTGCTGCCATAACCATGAGTGATAACACTGCGGC
CAACTTACTTCTGACAACGATCGGAGGACCGAAGGAGCTAACCGCTTTTTTGCACAACATGGGGGATCAT
GTAACTCGCCTTGATCGTTGGGAACCGGAGCTGAATGAAGCCATACCAAACGACGAGCGTGACACCACGA
TGCCTGTAGCAATGGCAACAACGTTGCGCAAACTATTAACTGGCGAACTACTTACTCTAGCTTCCCGGCA
ACAATTAATAGACTGGATGGAGGCGGATAAAGTTGCAGGACCACTTCTGCGCTCGGCCCTTCCGGCTGGC
TGGTTTATTGCTGATAAATCTGGAGCCGGTGAGCGTGGGTCTCGCGGTATCATTGCAGCACTGGGGCCAG
ATGGTAAGCCCTCCCGTATCGTAGTTATCTACACGACGGGGAGTCAGGCAACTATGGATGAACGAAATAG
ACAGATCGCTGAGATAGGTGCCTCACTGATTAAGCATTGGTAACTGTCAGACCAAGTTTACTCATATATA
CTTTAGATTGATTTAAAACTTCATTTTTAATTTAAAAGGATCTAGGTGAAGATCCTTTTTGATAATCTCA
TGACCAAAATCCCTTAACGTGAGTTTTCGTTCCACTGAGCGTCAGACCCCGTAGAAAAGATCAAAGGATC
TTCTTGAGATCCTTTTTTTCTGCGCGTAATCTGCTGCTTGCAAACAAAAAAACCACCGCTACCAGCGGTG
GTTTGTTTGCCGGATCAAGAGCTACCAACTCTTTTTCCGAAGGTAACTGGCTTCAGCAGAGCGCAGATAC
CAAATACTGTTCTTCTAGTGTAGCCGTAGTTAGGCCACCACTTCAAGAACTCTGTAGCACCGCCTACATA
CCTCGCTCTGCTAATCCTGTTACCAGTGGCTGCTGCCAGTGGCGATAAGTCGTGTCTTACCGGGTTGGAC
TCAAGACGATAGTTACCGGATAAGGCGCAGCGGTCGGGCTGAACGGGGGGTTCGTGCACACAGCCCAGCT
TGGAGCGAACGACCTACACCGAACTGAGATACCTACAGCGTGAGCTATGAGAAAGCGCCACGCTTCCCGA
AGGGAGAAAGGCGGACAGGTATCCGGTAAGCGGCAGGGTCGGAACAGGAGAGCGCACGAGGGAGCTTCCA
GGGGGAAACGCCTGGTATCTTTATAGTCCTGTCGGGTTTCGCCACCTCTGACTTGAGCGTCGATTTTTGT
GATGCTCGTCAGGGGGGCGGAGCCTATGGAAAAACGCCAGCAACGCGGCCTTTTTACGGTTCCTGGCCTT
TTGCTGGCCTTTTGCTCACATGT
